Addgene plasmid #246642: pCDH-EF1-E-'No'Mi-Red-T2A-Puro
Purpose: EF-1alpha driven EV reporter E-'No'Mi-R, a re-engineered tetraspanin scaffold tagged with bioluminescent and fluorescent reporter proteins. Nanoluc and Flag tag are removable with TEVp.
Depositing lab: Koen Breyne. Depositing organization: Massachusetts General Hospital. Publication: Engineering of CD63 Enables Selective Extracellular Vesicle Cargo Loading and Enhanced Payload Delivery. Obuchi W, Zargani-Piccardi A, Leandro K, Rufino-Ramos D, Di Lanni E, Frederick DM, Maalouf K, Nieland L, Xiao T, Repiton P, Vaine CA, Kleinstiver BP, Bragg DC, Lee H, Miller MA, Breakefield XO, Breyne K. J Extracell Vesicles. 2025 Jun;14(6):e70094. doi: 10.1002/jev2.70094. PubMed 40527733.
Backbone
  Vector backbone: pCDH, from Addgene Plasmid #207805
  Backbone manufacturer: Breyne Lab
  Backbone size w/o insert (bp): 2133
  Total vector size (bp): 10881
  Vector type: Mammalian Expression, Lentiviral
  Selectable markers: Puromycin
Growth in bacteria
  Bacterial resistance: Ampicillin, 100 μg/mL
  Growth temperature: 37°C
  Growth strain: NEB Stable
  Copy number: Unknown
Gene/Insert
  Gene/Insert name: cleavable E-NoMi-Red
  Species: H. sapiens (human)
  Insert size (bp): 2781
  Promoter: EF-1alpha
  Tag / fusion protein: FLAG-Nanoluciferase (N terminal on insert); mCherry (C terminal on insert)
  Cloning method: Unknown
  Sequencing primers: 5′ n/a
Terms and licenses: Academic/Nonprofit Terms; Industry Terms: Not Available to Industry
How to cite: pCDH-EF1-E-'No'Mi-Red-T2A-Puro was a gift from Koen Breyne (Addgene plasmid # 246642 ; http://n2t.net/addgene:246642 ; RRID:Addgene_246642)
