[The description below was written by a language model from this plasmid's Addgene catalogue record and pLannotate feature annotations shown in this document.]
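Description:
pCDH-EF1-E-'No'Mi-Red-T2A-Puro is a third-generation-style HIV-1 lentiviral transfer plasmid on the pCDH backbone, designed for mammalian expression of an extracellular vesicle (EV) reporter. It is propagated in E. coli through a high-copy ColE1/pUC-type origin with ampicillin selection (AmpR). The viral portion has an RSV promoter fused to a truncated 5' LTR, which drives genomic RNA production in packaging cells. This is followed by the Ψ packaging signal with a gag fragment, the RRE for Rev-dependent nuclear export, and the cPPT/CTS. Downstream of the cargo lie a WPRE to boost transcript expression, a truncated 3' LTR, and an SV40 poly(A) signal and SV40 origin.

The payload is driven by the constitutive human EF-1α promoter and encodes a re-engineered human CD63 tetraspanin scaffold. The catalogue lists FLAG-NanoLuc as an N-terminal tag. In the feature table, however, a short CD63 fragment precedes the 3xFLAG and NanoLuc luciferase sequences and the larger CD63 portion follows, so the tag module appears to sit within the tetraspanin near its N-terminus. mCherry is fused at the C-terminus. According to the record, the NanoLuc and FLAG moieties can be removed with TEV protease, although the cleavage sites are not annotated. A puromycin resistance gene follows mCherry. The plasmid name indicates a T2A peptide links them, which would allow co-expression from one transcript and selection of transduced cells, but the T2A is also not annotated.

The construct serves to label EVs with bioluminescent and fluorescent signals for tracking and quantification in work on CD63-based cargo loading and delivery. The sequenced record is 9,951 nt, shorter than the 10,881 bp total listed in the catalogue. The record does not explain this discrepancy.
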