Features (pLannotate 1.2.2; 30 found; start..end, strand, type, name):
    493..1353    -  CDS            AmpR: β-lactamase; bla; confers resistance to ampicillin, carbenicillin, and related antibiotics
   1354..1458    -  promoter       AmpR promoter: bla
   1553..1588    +  CDS            rop (fragment): Rop protein, which maintains plasmids at low copy number; rop
   1690..1789    +  misc_feature   bom (fragment): basis of mobility region from pBR322
   1795..1949    -  CDS            lacZα (fragment): LacZα fragment of β-galactosidase; lacZ fragment
   1963..2189    +  promoter       RSV promoter: Rous sarcoma virus enhancer/promoter
   2190..2370    +  LTR            5' LTR (truncated): truncated 5' long terminal repeat (LTR) from HIV-1
   2417..2542    +  misc_feature   HIV-1 Ψ: packaging signal of human immunodeficiency virus type 1
   2526..2864    +  CDS            HIV-1 gag (fragment): gag protein from human immunodeficiency virus 1; gag
   3035..3268    +  misc_feature   RRE: The Rev response element (RRE) of HIV-1 allows for Rev-dependent mRNA export from the nucleus to the cytoplasm.
   3645..3745    +  CDS            Rev (fragment): human immunodeficiency virus 1 (HIV-1) Rev protein; rev; enhances nuclear export of unspliced and incompletely spliced viral mRNAs
   3764..3880    +  misc_feature   cPPT/CTS: central polypurine tract and central termination sequence of HIV-1
   3927..3993    +  CDS            small t antigen (fragment): SV40 (simian virus 40) small t antigen
   4000..5178    +  promoter       EF-1α promoter: strong constitutive promoter for human elongation factor EF-1α
   5194..5322    +  CDS            CD63 (fragment): human CD63 tetraspanin enriched in intraluminal vesicles of late endosomes (multivesicular bodies) and in exosomes
   5359..5424    +  CDS            3xFLAG: three tandem FLAG® epitope tags, followed by an enterokinase cleavage site
   5458..5970    +  CDS            Nluc: NanoLuc® luciferase human codon-optimized
   6006..6591    +  CDS            CD63 (fragment): human CD63 tetraspanin enriched in intraluminal vesicles of late endosomes (multivesicular bodies) and in exosomes
   6601..7308    +  CDS            mCherry: mCherry is a basic (constitutively fluorescent) red fluorescent protein published in 2004, derived from Discosoma sp.. It is reported to be a very rapidly-maturing monomer with low acid sensitivity.
   7375..7974    +  CDS            PuroR: puromycin N-acetyltransferase; pac from Streptomyces alboniger; confers resistance to puromycin
   7987..8575    +  misc_feature   WPRE: woodchuck hepatitis virus posttranscriptional regulatory element
   8570..8677    +  CDS            nef (fragment): NEF_SIVS4 - Experimental evidence at protein level: Swiss-Prot protein existence level 1. Interferes with TCR signaling from the cell membrane. Interacts with CD247/TCRZ (TCR zeta chain) and exert potent down- regulation of cell surface TCR/CD3 complexes. From Simian immunodeficiency virus (isolate F236/smH4) (SIV-sm) (Simian immunodeficiency virus sooty mangabey monkey).
   8702..8882    +  LTR            5' LTR (truncated): truncated 5' long terminal repeat (LTR) from HIV-1
   8954..9075    +  polyA_signal   SV40 poly(A) signal: SV40 polyadenylation signal
   9115..9250    +  rep_origin     SV40 ori: SV40 origin of replication
   9307..9323    -  protein_bind   lac operator: The lac repressor binds to the lac operator to inhibit transcription in E. coli. This inhibition can be relieved by adding lactose or isopropyl-β-D-thiogalactopyranoside (IPTG). lac repressor encoded by lacI
   9331..9361    -  promoter       lac promoter: promoter for the E. coli lac operon
   9376..9397    -  protein_bind   CAP binding site: CAP binding activates transcription in the presence of cAMP. E. coli catabolite activator protein
   9410..9502    -  CDS            lacI (fragment): lac repressor; lacI; The lac repressor binds to the lac operator to inhibit transcription in E. coli. This inhibition can be relieved by adding lactose or isopropyl-β-D-thiogalactopyranoside (IPTG).
   9685..322     -  rep_origin     ori (across the origin): high-copy-number ColE1/pMB1/pBR322/pUC origin of replication
>Addgene plasmid #246642 | pCDH-EF1-E-'No'Mi-Red-T2A-Puro | addgene full sequence | sequence record 489517 | Addgene NGS Result
CGTTCAGCCCGACCGCTGCGCCTTATCCGGTAACTATCGTCTTGAGTCCAACCCGGTAAGACACGACTTA
TCGCCACTGGCAGCAGCCACTGGTAACAGGATTAGCAGAGCGAGGTATGTAGGCGGTGCTACAGAGTTCT
TGAAGTGGTGGCCTAACTACGGCTACACTAGAAGAACAGTATTTGGTATCTGCGCTCTGCTGAAGCCAGT
TACCTTCGGAAAAAGAGTTGGTAGCTCTTGATCCGGCAAACAAACCACCGCTGGTAGCGGTGGTTTTTTT
GTTTGCAAGCAGCAGATTACGCGCAGAAAAAAAGGATCTCAAGAAGATCCTTTGATCTTTTCTACGGGGT
CTGACGCTCAGTGGAACGAAAACTCACGTTAAGGGATTTTGGTCATGAGATTATCAAAAAGGATCTTCAC
CTAGATCCTTTTAAATTAAAAATGAAGTTTTAAATCAATCTAAAGTATATATGAGTAAACTTGGTCTGAC
AGTTACCAATGCTTAATCAGTGAGGCACCTATCTCAGCGATCTGTCTATTTCGTTCATCCATAGTTGCCT
GACTCCCCGTCGTGTAGATAACTACGATACGGGAGGGCTTACCATCTGGCCCCAGTGCTGCAATGATACC
GCGAGACCCACGCTCACCGGCTCCAGATTTATCAGCAATAAACCAGCCAGCCGGAAGGGCCGAGCGCAGA
AGTGGTCCTGCAACTTTATCCGCCTCCATCCAGTCTATTAATTGTTGCCGGGAAGCTAGAGTAAGTAGTT
CGCCAGTTAATAGTTTGCGCAACGTTGTTGCCATTGCTACAGGCATCGTGGTGTCACGCTCGTCGTTTGG
TATGGCTTCATTCAGCTCCGGTTCCCAACGATCAAGGCGAGTTACATGATCCCCCATGTTGTGCAAAAAA
GCGGTTAGCTCCTTCGGTCCTCCGATCGTTGTCAGAAGTAAGTTGGCCGCAGTGTTATCACTCATGGTTA
TGGCAGCACTGCATAATTCTCTTACTGTCATGCCATCCGTAAGATGCTTTTCTGTGACTGGTGAGTACTC
AACCAAGTCATTCTGAGAATAGTGTATGCGGCGACCGAGTTGCTCTTGCCCGGCGTCAATACGGGATAAT
ACCGCGCCACATAGCAGAACTTTAAAAGTGCTCATCATTGGAAAACGTTCTTCGGGGCGAAAACTCTCAA
GGATCTTACCGCTGTTGAGATCCAGTTCGATGTAACCCACTCGTGCACCCAACTGATCTTCAGCATCTTT
TACTTTCACCAGCGTTTCTGGGTGAGCAAAAACAGGAAGGCAAAATGCCGCAAAAAAGGGAATAAGGGCG
ACACGGAAATGTTGAATACTCATACTCTTCCTTTTTCAATATTATTGAAGCATTTATCAGGGTTATTGTC
TCATGAGCGGATACATATTTGAATGTATTTAGAAAAATAAACAAATAGGGGTTCCGCGCACATTTCCCCG
AAAAGTGCCACCTGACGTCTAAGAAACCATTATTATCATGACATTAACCTATAAAAATAGGCGTATCACG
AGGCCCTTTCGTCTCGCGCGTTTCGGTGATGACGGTGAAAACCTCTGACACATGCAGCTCCCGGAGACGG
TCACAGCTTGTCTGTAAGCGGATGCCGGGAGCAGACAAGCCCGTCAGGGCGCGTCAGCGGGTGTTGGCGG
GTGTCGGGGCTGGCTTAACTATGCGGCATCAGAGCAGATTGTACTGAGAGTGCACCATATGCGGTGTGAA
ATACCGCACAGATGCGTAAGGAGAAAATACCGCATCAGGCGCCATTCGCCATTCAGGCTGCGCAACTGTT
GGGAAGGGCGATCGGTGCGGGCCTCTTCGCTATTACGCCAGCTGGCGAAAGGGGGATGTGCTGCAAGGCG
ATTAAGTTGGGTAACGCCAGGGTTTTCCCAGTCACGACGTTGTAAAACGACGGCCAGTGCCAAGCTGACG
CGTGTAGTCTTATGCAATACTCTTGTAGTCTTGCAACATGGTAACGATGAGTTAGCAACATGCCTTACAA
GGAGAGAAAAAGCACCGTGCATGCCGATTGGTGGAAGTAAGGTGGTACGATCGTGCCTTATTAGGAAGGC
AACAGACGGGTCTGACATGGATTGGACGAACCACTGAATTGCCGCATTGCAGAGATATTGTATTTAAGTG
CCTAGCTCGATACATAAACGGGTCTCTCTGGTTAGACCAGATCTGAGCCTGGGAGCTCTCTGGCTAACTA
GGGAACCCACTGCTTAAGCCTCAATAAAGCTTGCCTTGAGTGCTTCAAGTAGTGTGTGCCCGTCTGTTGT
GTGACTCTGGTAACTAGAGATCCCTCAGACCCTTTTAGTCAGTGTGGAAAATCTCTAGCAGTGGCGCCCG
AACAGGGACTTGAAAGCGAAAGGGAAACCAGAGGAGCTCTCTCGACGCAGGACTCGGCTTGCTGAAGCGC
GCACGGCAAGAGGCGAGGGGCGGCGACTGGTGAGTACGCCAAAAATTTTGACTAGCGGAGGCTAGAAGGA
GAGAGATGGGTGCGAGAGCGTCAGTATTAAGCGGGGGAGAATTAGATCGCGATGGGAAAAAATTCGGTTA
AGGCCAGGGGGAAAGAAAAAATATAAATTAAAACATATAGTATGGGCAAGCAGGGAGCTAGAACGATTCG
CAGTTAATCCTGGCCTGTTAGAAACATCAGAAGGCTGTAGACAAATACTGGGACAGCTACAACCATCCCT
TCAGACAGGATCAGAAGAACTTAGATCATTATATAATACAGTAGCAACCCTCTATTGTGTGCATCAAAGG
ATAGAGATAAAAGACACCAAGGAAGCTTTAGACAAGATAGAGGAAGAGCAAAACAAAAGTAAGACCACCG
CACAGCAAGCGGCCACTGATCTTCAGACCTGGAGGAGGAGATATGAGGGACAATTGGAGAAGTGAATTAT
ATAAATATAAAGTAGTAAAAATTGAACCATTAGGAGTAGCACCCACCAAGGCAAAGAGAAGAGTGGTGCA
GAGAGAAAAAAGAGCAGTGGGAATAGGAGCTTTGTTCCTTGGGTTCTTGGGAGCAGCAGGAAGCACTATG
GGCGCAGCGTCAATGACGCTGACGGTACAGGCCAGACAATTATTGTCTGGTATAGTGCAGCAGCAGAACA
ATTTGCTGAGGGCTATTGAGGCGCAACAGCATCTGTTGCAACTCACAGTCTGGGGCATCAAGCAGCTCCA
GGCAAGAATCCTGGCTGTGGAAAGATACCTAAAGGATCAACAGCTCCTGGGGATTTGGGGTTGCTCTGGA
AAACTCATTTGCACCACTGCTGTGCCTTGGAATGCTAGTTGGAGTAATAAATCTCTGGAACAGATTTGGA
ATCACACGACCTGGATGGAGTGGGACAGAGAAATTAACAATTACACAAGCTTAATACACTCCTTAATTGA
AGAATCGCAAAACCAGCAAGAAAAGAATGAACAAGAATTATTGGAATTAGATAAATGGGCAAGTTTGTGG
AATTGGTTTAACATAACAAATTGGCTGTGGTATATAAAATTATTCATAATGATAGTAGGAGGCTTGGTAG
GTTTAAGAATAGTTTTTGCTGTACTTTCTATAGTGAATAGAGTTAGGCAGGGATATTCACCATTATCGTT
TCAGACCCACCTCCCAACCCCGAGGGGACCCGACAGGCCCGAAGGAATAGAAGAAGAAGGTGGAGAGAGA
GACAGAGACAGATCCATTCGATTAGTGAACGGATCTCGACGGTATCGGTTAACTTTTAAAAGAAAAGGGG
GGATTGGGGGGTACAGTGCAGGGGAAAGAATAGTAGACATAATAGCAACAGACATACAAACTAAAGAATT
ACAAAAACAAATTACAAAATTCAAAATTTTATCGATATCGATAGCTATCGATATCGATATCGATAGCTTT
GCAAAGATGGATAAAGTTTTAAACAGAGAGGAATCTTTGCAGCTAATGGACCTTCTAGGTCTTGAAAGGA
GTGGGAATTGGCTCCGGTGCCCGTCAGTGGGCAGAGCGCACATCGCCCACAGTCCCCGAGAAGTTGGGGG
GAGGGGTCGGCAATTGAACCGGTGCCTAGAGAAGGTGGCGCGGGGTAAACTGGGAAAGTGATGTCGTGTA
CTGGCTCCGCCTTTTTCCCGAGGGTGGGGGAGAACCGTATATAAGTGCAGTAGTCGCCGTGAACGTTCTT
TTTCGCAACGGGTTTGCCGCCAGAACACAGGTAAGTGCCGTGTGTGGTTCCCGCGGGCCTGGCCTCTTTA
CGGGTTATGGCCCTTGCGTGCCTTGAATTACTTCCACCTGGCTGCAGTACGTGATTCTTGATCCCGAGCT
TCGGGTTGGAAGTGGGTGGGAGAGTTCGAGGCCTTGCGCTTAAGGAGCCCCTTCGCCTCGTGCTTGAGTT
GAGGCCTGGCCTGGGCGCTGGGGCCGCCGCGTGCGAATCTGGTGGCACCTTCGCGCCTGTCTCGCTGCTT
TCGATAAGTCTCTAGCCATTTAAAATTTTTGATGACCTGCTGCGACGCTTTTTTTCTGGCAAGATAGTCT
TGTAAATGCGGGCCAAGATCTGCACACTGGTATTTCGGTTTTTGGGGCCGCGGGCGGCGACGGGGCCCGT
GCGTCCCAGCGCACATGTTCGGCGAGGCGGGGCCTGCGAGCGCGGCCACCGAGAATCGGACGGGGGTAGT
CTCAAGCTGGCCGGCCTGCTCTGGTGCCTGGCCTCGCGCCGCCGTGTATCGCCCCGCCCTGGGCGGCAAG
GCTGGCCCGGTCGGCACCAGTTGCGTGAGCGGAAAGATGGCCGCTTCCCGGCCCTGCTGCAGGGAGCTCA
AAATGGAGGACGCGGCGCTCGGGAGAGCGGGCGGGTGAGTCACCCACACAAAGGAAAAGGGCCTTTCCGT
CCTCAGCCGTCGCTTCATGTGACTCCACGGAGTACCGGGCGCCGTCCAGGCACCTCGATTAGTTCTCGAG
CTTTTGGAGTACGTCGTCTTTAGGTTGGGGGGAGGGGTTTTATGCGATGGAGTTTCCCCACACTGAGTGG
GTGGAGACTGAAGTTAGGCCAGCTTGGCACTTGATGTAATTCTCCTTGGAATTTGCCCTTTTTGAGTTTG
GATCTTGGTTCATTCTCAAGCCTCAGACAGTGGTTCAAAGTTTTTTTCTTCCATTTCAGGTGTCGTGAGG
AATTGGATCCACCATGGCGGTGGAAGGAGGAATGAAATGTGTGAAGTTCTTGCTCTACGTCCTCCTGCTG
GCCTTTTGCGCCTGTGCAGTGGGACTGATTGCCGTGGGTGTCGGGGCACAGCTTGTCCTGAGTCAGACCA
TATCTAGAATTCCTAGGGAGAACCTCTACTTTCAGTCCGACTACAAAGACCATGACGGTGATTATAAAGA
TCATGACATCGATTACAAGGATGACGATGACAAGGGTGGTTCTGGTGGTGGTTCTGGTCGATCCACCATG
GTCTTCACACTCGAAGATTTCGTTGGGGACTGGCGACAGACAGCCGGCTACAACCTGGACCAAGTCCTTG
AACAGGGAGGTGTGTCCAGTTTGTTTCAGAATCTCGGGGTGTCCGTAACTCCGATCCAAAGGATTGTCCT
GAGCGGTGAAAATGGGCTGAAGATCGACATCCATGTCATCATCCCGTATGAAGGTCTGAGCGGCGACCAA
ATGGGCCAGATCGAAAAAATTTTTAAGGTGGTGTACCCTGTGGATGATCATCACTTTAAGGTGATCCTGC
ACTATGGCACACTGGTAATCGACGGGGTTACGCCGAACATGATCGACTATTTCGGACGGCCGTATGAAGG
CATCGCCGTGTTCGACGGCAAAAAGATCACTGTAACAGGGACCCTGTGGAACGGCAACAAAATTATCGAC
GAGCGCCTGATCAACCCCGACGGCTCCCTGCTGTTCCGAGTAACCATCAACGGAGTGACCGGCTGGCGGC
TGTGCGAACGCATTCTGGCGGAGAACCTCTACTTTCAGTCCGGCGCGCCTTCTAGAATCCAGGGGGCTAC
CCCTGGCTCTCTGTTGCCAGTGGTCATCATCGCAGTGGGTGTCTTCCTCTTCCTGGTGGCTTTTGTGGGC
TGCTGCGGGGCCTGCAAGGAGAACTATTGTCTTATGATCACGTTTGCCATCTTTCTGTCTCTTATCATGT
TGGTGGAGGTGGCCGCAGCCATTGCTGGCTATGTGTTTAGAGATAAGGTGATGTCAGAGTTTAATAACAA
CTTCCGGCAGCAGATGGAGAATTACCCGAAAAATAACCACACTGCTTCGATCCTGGACAGGATGCAGGCA
GATTTTAAGTGCTGTGGGGCTGCTAACTACACAGATTGGGAGAAAATCCCTTCCATGTCGAAGAACCGAG
TCCCCGACTCCTGCTGCATTAATGTTACTGTGGGCTGTGGGATTAATTTCAACGAGAAGGCGATCCATAA
GGAGGGCTGTGTGGAGAAGATTGGGGGCTGGCTGAGGAAAAATGTGCTGGTGGTAGCTGCAGCAGCCCTT
GGAATTGCTTTTGTCGAGGTTTTGGGAATTGTCTTTGCCTGCTGCCTTGTGAAGAGTATCAGAAGTGGCT
ACGAGGTGATGGAATTCTGTATGGTGAGCAAGGGCGAGGAGGATAACATGGCCATCATCAAGGAGTTCAT
GCGCTTCAAGGTGCACATGGAGGGCTCCGTGAACGGCCACGAGTTCGAGATCGAGGGCGAGGGCGAGGGC
CGCCCCTACGAGGGCACCCAGACCGCCAAGCTGAAGGTGACCAAGGGTGGCCCCCTGCCCTTCGCCTGGG
ACATCCTGTCCCCTCAGTTCATGTACGGCTCCAAGGCCTACGTGAAGCACCCCGCCGACATCCCCGACTA
CTTGAAGCTGTCCTTCCCCGAGGGCTTCAAGTGGGAGCGCGTGATGAACTTCGAGGACGGCGGCGTGGTG
ACCGTGACCCAGGACTCCTCCCTGCAGGACGGCGAGTTCATCTACAAGGTGAAGCTGCGCGGCACCAACT
TCCCCTCCGACGGCCCCGTAATGCAGAAGAAGACCATGGGCTGGGAGGCCTCCTCCGAGCGGATGTACCC
CGAGGACGGCGCCCTGAAGGGCGAGATCAAGCAGAGGCTGAAGCTGAAGGACGGCGGCCACTACGACGCT
GAGGTCAAGACCACCTACAAGGCCAAGAAGCCCGTGCAGCTGCCCGGCGCCTACAACGTCAACATCAAGT
TGGACATCACCTCCCACAACGAGGACTACACCATCGTGGAACAGTACGAACGCGCCGAGGGCCGCCACTC
CACCGGCGGCATGGACGAGCTGTACAAGTACGGCAGTGGAGAGGGCAGAGGAAGTCTGCTAACATGCGGT
GACGTCGAGGAGAATCCTGGCCCAATGACCGAGTACAAGCCCACGGTGCGCCTCGCCACCCGCGACGACG
TCCCCAGGGCCGTACGCACCCTCGCCGCCGCGTTCGCCGACTACCCCGCCACGCGCCACACCGTCGATCC
GGACCGCCACATCGAGCGGGTCACCGAGCTGCAAGAACTCTTCCTCACGCGCGTCGGGCTCGACATCGGC
AAGGTGTGGGTCGCGGACGACGGCGCCGCGGTGGCGGTCTGGACCACGCCGGAGAGCGTCGAAGCGGGGG
CGGTGTTCGCCGAGATCGGCCCGCGCATGGCCGAGTTGAGCGGTTCCCGGCTGGCCGCGCAGCAACAGAT
GGAAGGCCTCCTGGCGCCGCACCGGCCCAAGGAGCCCGCGTGGTTCCTGGCCACCGTCGGCGTCTCGCCC
GACCACCAGGGCAAGGGTCTGGGCAGCGCCGTCGTGCTCCCCGGAGTGGAGGCGGCCGAGCGCGCCGGGG
TGCCCGCCTTCCTGGAGACCTCCGCGCCCCGCAACCTCCCCTTCTACGAGCGGCTCGGCTTCACCGTCAC
CGCCGACGTCGAGGTGCCCGAAGGACCGCGCACCTGGTGCATGACCCGCAAGCCCGGTGCCTGAGAATTC
GTCGACAATCAACCTCTGGATTACAAAATTTGTGAAAGATTGACTGGTATTCTTAACTATGTTGCTCCTT
TTACGCTATGTGGATACGCTGCTTTAATGCCTTTGTATCATGCTATTGCTTCCCGTATGGCTTTCATTTT
CTCCTCCTTGTATAAATCCTGGTTGCTGTCTCTTTATGAGGAGTTGTGGCCCGTTGTCAGGCAACGTGGC
GTGGTGTGCACTGTGTTTGCTGACGCAACCCCCACTGGTTGGGGCATTGCCACCACCTGTCAGCTCCTTT
CCGGGACTTTCGCTTTCCCCCTCCCTATTGCCACGGCGGAACTCATCGCCGCCTGCCTTGCCCGCTGCTG
GACAGGGGCTCGGCTGTTGGGCACTGACAATTCCGTGGTGTTGTCGGGGAAATCATCGTCCTTTCCTTGG
CTGCTCGCCTGTGTTGCCACCTGGATTCTGCGCGGGACGTCCTTCTGCTACGTCCCTTCGGCCCTCAATC
CAGCGGACCTTCCTTCCCGCGGCCTGCTGCCGGCTCTGCGGCCTCTTCCGCGTCTTCGCCTTCGCCCTCA
GACGAGTCGGATCTCCCTTTGGGCCGCCTCCCCGCCTGGTACCTTTAAGACCAATGACTTACAAGGCAGC
TGTAGATCTTAGCCACTTTTTAAAAGAAAAGGGGGGACTGGAAGGGCTAATTCACTCCCAACGAAGATAA
GATCTGCTTTTTGCTTGTACTGGGTCTCTCTGGTTAGACCAGATCTGAGCCTGGGAGCTCTCTGGCTAAC
TAGGGAACCCACTGCTTAAGCCTCAATAAAGCTTGCCTTGAGTGCTTCAAGTAGTGTGTGCCCGTCTGTT
GTGTGACTCTGGTAACTAGAGATCCCTCAGACCCTTTTAGTCAGTGTGGAAAATCTCTAGCAGTAGTAGT
TCATGTCATCTTATTATTCAGTATTTATAACTTGCAAAGAAATGAATATCAGAGAGTGAGAGGAACTTGT
TTATTGCAGCTTATAATGGTTACAAATAAAGCAATAGCATCACAAATTTCACAAATAAAGCATTTTTTTC
ACTGCATTCTAGTTGTGGTTTGTCCAAACTCATCAATGTATCTTATCATGTCTGGCTCTAGCTATCCCGC
CCCTAACTCCGCCCATCCCGCCCCTAACTCCGCCCAGTTCCGCCCATTCTCCGCCCCATGGCTGACTAAT
TTTTTTTATTTATGCAGAGGCCGAGGCCGCCTCGGCCTCTGAGCTATTCCAGAAGTAGTGAGGAGGCTTT
TTTGGAGGCCTAGACTTTTGCAGAGACCAAATTCGTAATCATGTCATAGCTGTTTCCTGTGTGAAATTGT
TATCCGCTCACAATTCCACACAACATACGAGCCGGAAGCATAAAGTGTAAAGCCTGGGGTGCCTAATGAG
TGAGCTAACTCACATTAATTGCGTTGCGCTCACTGCCCGCTTTCCAGTCGGGAAACCTGTCGTGCCAGCT
GCATTAATGAATCGGCCAACGCGCGGGGAGAGGCGGTTTGCGTATTGGGCGCTCTTCCGCTTCCTCGCTC
ACTGACTCGCTGCGCTCGGTCGTTCGGCTGCGGCGAGCGGTATCAGCTCACTCAAAGGCGGTAATACGGT
TATCCACAGAATCAGGGGATAACGCAGGAAAGAACATGTGAGCAAAAGGCCAGCAAAAGGCCAGGAACCG
TAAAAAGGCCGCGTTGCTGGCGTTTTTCCATAGGCTCCGCCCCCCTGACGAGCATCACAAAAATCGACGC
TCAAGTCAGAGGTGGCGAAACCCGACAGGACTATAAAGATACCAGGCGTTTCCCCCTGGAAGCTCCCTCG
TGCGCTCTCCTGTTCCGACCCTGCCGCTTACCGGATACCTGTCCGCCTTTCTCCCTTCGGGAAGCGTGGC
GCTTTCTCATAGCTCACGCTGTAGGTATCTCAGTTCGGTGTAGGTCGTTCGCTCCAAGCTGGGCTGTGTG
CACGAACCCCC
